Addgene plasmid #22077: TRE-TIGHT-EGFP-backward donor
Depositing lab: Rudolf Jaenisch. Depositing organization: Whitehead Institute for Biomedical Research. Publication: Efficient targeting of expressed and silent genes in human ESCs and iPSCs using zinc-finger nucleases. Hockemeyer D, Soldner F, Beard C, Gao Q, Mitalipova M, Dekelver RC, Katibah GE, Amora R, Boydston EA, Zeitler B, Meng X, Miller JC, Zhang L, Rebar EJ, Gregory PD, Urnov FD, Jaenisch R. Nat Biotechnol. 2009 Sep;27(9):851-7. doi: 10.1038/nbt.1562 PubMed 19680244.
Backbone
  Vector backbone: N/A
  Backbone size w/o insert (bp): 6885
  Selectable markers: Puromycin
Growth in bacteria
  Bacterial resistance: Ampicillin, 100 μg/mL
  Growth temperature: 37°C
  Growth strain: DH5alpha
  Copy number: High Copy
Gene/Insert
  Gene/Insert name: TETO-eGFP
  Species: H. sapiens (human)
  Insert size (bp): 1060
  Cloning method: Restriction Enzyme
  Sequencing primers: 5′ N/A
Terms and licenses: Academic/Nonprofit Terms; Industry Terms: Not Available to Industry
How to cite: TRE-TIGHT-EGFP-backward donor was a gift from Rudolf Jaenisch (Addgene plasmid # 22077 ; http://n2t.net/addgene:22077 ; RRID:Addgene_22077)
