[The description below was written by a language model from this plasmid's Addgene catalogue record and pLannotate feature annotations shown in this document.]
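Description:
TRE-TIGHT-EGFP-backward donor is a gene-targeting donor plasmid for inserting a doxycycline-responsive EGFP reporter into the human AAVS1 locus, the site within intron 1 of PPP1R12C. It comes from work on zinc-finger nuclease–mediated targeting of human embryonic and induced pluripotent stem cells. The record names no backbone. The annotated bacterial portion carries a high-copy ColE1/pUC-type origin and an intact ampicillin resistance gene for propagation in E. coli. It also contains lac promoter/operator elements, T3 and T7 promoters, and fragments of lacZα, ccdB, a Tn5 transposase and NeoR/KanR. These fragments look like cloning-vector remnants and not functional parts.

The payload lies between left and right AAVS1 homology arms of about 800 bp each, which direct homology-directed repair after a nuclease-induced break at the locus. Just inside the left arm are a splice acceptor, a promoterless puromycin N-acetyltransferase coding sequence and a bGH polyadenylation signal. This gene-trap layout means puromycin resistance should be expressed mainly when the cassette is spliced into the endogenous PPP1R12C transcript, which enriches for correctly targeted clones. Downstream, on the opposite strand, is the reporter unit: the tight TRE promoter (seven tet operators fused to a minimal CMV promoter) drives EGFP, with an SV40 polyadenylation signal. The reverse orientation relative to the selection cassette and host gene presumably explains "backward" in the name.

EGFP expression requires a tetracycline-controlled transactivator, which this plasmid does not encode and which must be supplied separately. The construct is suited to building human pluripotent cell lines with inducible transgene expression from a defined genomic site.
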