Features (pLannotate 1.2.2; 25 found; start..end, strand, type, name):
      1..804     +  misc_feature   HA-L: left homology arm from the adeno-associated virus integration site (AAVS1) within intron 1 of the human PPP1R12C gene
    811..836     +  misc_feature   SA: splice acceptor site
    923..1522    +  CDS            PuroR: puromycin N-acetyltransferase; pac from Streptomyces alboniger; confers resistance to puromycin
   1560..1784    +  polyA_signal   bGH poly(A) signal: bovine growth hormone polyadenylation signal
   1791..1872    -  polyA_signal   SV40 poly(A) signal: SV40 polyadenylation signal
   1895..1978    -  CDS            large T antigen (fragment): large T antigen from SV40 (simian virus 40)
   2037..2068    -  misc_feature   MCS (fragment): pUC18/19 multiple cloning site
   2075..2794    -  CDS            EGFP: the original enhanced GFP (Yang et al., 1996) mammalian codon-optimized
   2812..3126    -  promoter       tight TRE promoter: Tet-responsive promoter PTight, consisting of seven tet operator sequences followed by the minimal CMV promoter
   3143..3979    +  misc_feature   HA-R: right homology arm from the adeno-associated virus integration site (AAVS1) within intron 1 of the human PPP1R12C gene
   4020..4038    -  promoter       T7 promoter: promoter for bacteriophage T7 RNA polymerase
   4041..4188    +  CDS            lacZα (fragment): LacZα fragment of β-galactosidase; lacZ fragment
   4198..4501    +  CDS            ccdB (fragment): CcdB, a bacterial toxin that poisons DNA gyrase; ccdB; Plasmids containing the ccdB gene cannot be propagated in standard E. coli strains.
   4549..4818    +  CDS            tnpA (fragment): TN5P_ECOLX - Also known as tnp. Experimental evidence at protein level: Swiss-Prot protein existence level 1. Mediates transposition of transposon Tn5 by a 'cut and paste' mechanism. First, the monomeric transposase binds the 19 bp inverted DNA repeats flanking the transposon. Then, dimerization of the DNA- bound transposase creates a synaptic DNA complex. After nicking of the first DNA strand, excision of the transposon proceeds through a series of intermediates. The transposase then mediates the insertion of the transposon at a new site by strand transfer. The activity of the wild- type tran
   4850..5648    +  CDS            NeoR/KanR (fragment): aminoglycoside phosphotransferase from Tn5; aph(3')-II (or nptII); confers resistance to neomycin, kanamycin, and G418 (Geneticin®)
   5669..5719    -  misc_feature   bom (fragment): basis of mobility region from pBR322
   5746..5805    +  promoter       AmpR promoter (fragment): bla
   5898..6758    -  CDS            AmpR: β-lactamase; bla; confers resistance to ampicillin, carbenicillin, and related antibiotics
   6759..6811    -  promoter       AmpR promoter (fragment): bla
   6882..7470    +  rep_origin     ori: high-copy-number ColE1/pMB1/pBR322/pUC origin of replication
   7653..7745    +  CDS            lacI (fragment): lac repressor; lacI; The lac repressor binds to the lac operator to inhibit transcription in E. coli. This inhibition can be relieved by adding lactose or isopropyl-β-D-thiogalactopyranoside (IPTG).
   7758..7779    +  protein_bind   CAP binding site: CAP binding activates transcription in the presence of cAMP. E. coli catabolite activator protein
   7794..7824    +  promoter       lac promoter: promoter for the E. coli lac operon
   7832..7848    +  protein_bind   lac operator: The lac repressor binds to the lac operator to inhibit transcription in E. coli. This inhibition can be relieved by adding lactose or isopropyl-β-D-thiogalactopyranoside (IPTG). lac repressor encoded by lacI
   7893..7911    +  promoter       T3 promoter: promoter for bacteriophage T3 RNA polymerase
>Addgene plasmid #22077 | TRE-TIGHT-EGFP-backward donor | depositor full sequence | sequence record 10135 | Author sequence
TGCTTTCTCTGACCAGCATTCTCTCCCCTGGGCCTGTGCCGCTTTCTGTCTGCAGCTTGTGGCCTGGGTC
ACCTCTACGGCTGGCCCAGATCCTTCCCTGCCGCCTCCTTCAGGTTCCGTCTTCCTCCACTCCCTCTTCC
CCTTGCTCTCTGCTGTGTTGCTGCCCAAGGATGCTCTTTCCGGAGCACTTCCTTCTCGGCGCTGCACCAC
GTGATGTCCTCTGAGCGGATCCTCCCCGTGTCTGGGTCCTCTCCGGGCATCTCTCCTCCCTCACCCAACC
CCATGCCGTCTTCACTCGCTGGGTTCCCTTTTCCTTCTCCTTCTGGGGCCTGTGCCATCTCTCGTTTCTT
AGGATGGCCTTCTCCGACGGATGTCTCCCTTGCGTCCCGCCTCCCCTTCTTGTAGGCCTGCATCATCACC
GTTTTTCTGGACAACCCCAAAGTACCCCGTCTCCCTGGCTTTAGCCACCTCTCCATCCTCTTGCTTTCTT
TGCCTGGACACCCCGTTCTCCTGTGGATTCGGGTCACCTCTCACTCCTTTCATTTGGGCAGCTCCCCTAC
CCCCCTTACCTCTCTAGTCTGTGCTAGCTCTTCCAGCCCCCTGTCATGGCATCTTCCAGGGGTCCGAGAG
CTCAGCTAGTCTTCTTCCTCCAACCCGGGCCCCTATGTCCACTTCAGGACAGCATGTTTGCTGCCTCCAG
GGATCCTGTGTCCCCGAGCTGGGACCACCTTATATTCCCAGGGCCGGTTAATGTGGCTCTGGTTCTGGGT
ACTTTTATCTGTCCCCTCCACCCCACAGTGGGGCAAGCTTCTGACCTCTTCTCTTCCTCCCACAGGGCCT
CGAGAGATCTGGCAGCGGAGAGGGCAGAGGAAGTCTTCTAACATGCGGTGACGTGGAGGAGAATCCCGGC
CCTAGGCTCGAGATGACCGAGTACAAGCCCACGGTGCGCCTCGCCACCCGCGACGACGTCCCCAGGGCCG
TACGCACCCTCGCCGCCGCGTTCGCCGACTACCCCGCCACGCGCCACACCGTCGATCCGGACCGCCACAT
CGAGCGGGTCACCGAGCTGCAAGAACTCTTCCTCACGCGCGTCGGGCTCGACATCGGCAAGGTGTGGGTC
GCGGACGACGGCGCCGCGGTGGCGGTCTGGACCACGCCGGAGAGCGTCGAAGCGGGGGCGGTGTTCGCCG
AGATCGGCCCGCGCATGGCCGAGTTGAGCGGTTCCCGGCTGGCCGCGCAGCAACAGATGGAAGGCCTCCT
GGCGCCGCACCGGCCCAAGGAGCCCGCGTGGTTCCTGGCCACCGTCGGCGTCTCGCCCGACCACCAGGGC
AAGGGTCTGGGCAGCGCCGTCGTGCTCCCCGGAGTGGAGGCGGCCGAGCGCGCCGGGGTGCCCGCCTTCC
TGGAGACCTCCGCGCCCCGCAACCTCCCCTTCTACGAGCGGCTCGGCTTCACCGTCACCGCCGACGTCGA
GGTGCCCGAAGGACCGCGCACCTGGTGCATGACCCGCAAGCCCGGTGCCTGATCTAGAGGGCCCGTTTAA
ACCCGCTGATCAGCCTCGACTGTGCCTTCTAGTTGCCAGCCATCTGTTGTTTGCCCCTCCCCCGTGCCTT
CCTTGACCCTGGAAGGTGCCACTCCCACTGTCCTTTCCTAATAAAATGAGGAAATTGCATCGCATTGTCT
GAGTAGGTGTCATTCTATTCTGGGGGGTGGGGTGGGGCAGGACAGCAAGGGGGAGGATTGGGAAGACAAT
AGCAGGCATGCTGGGGATGCGGTGGGCTCTATGGGTCGAGGCAGTGAAAAAAATGCTTTATTTGTGAAAT
TTGTGATGCTATTGCTTTATTTGTAACCATTATAAGCTGCAATAAACAAGTTAACAACAACAATTGCATT
CATTTTATGTTTCAGGTTCAGGGGGAGGTGTGGGAGGTTTTTTAAAGCAAGTAAAACCTCTACAAATGTG
GTATGGCTGATTATGATCCTCTAGAGATATCGTCGACAAGCTTATCGATGCGGCCGCGCTAGCACGCGTC
AGCTGACTAGAGGATCCCCGGGTACCGAGCTCGAATTCACGCGTTTACTTGTACAGCTCGTCCATGCCGA
GAGTGATCCCGGCGGCGGTCACGAACTCCAGCAGGACCATGTGATCGCGCTTCTCGTTGGGGTCTTTGCT
CAGGGCGGACTGGGTGCTCAGGTAGTGGTTGTCGGGCAGCAGCACGGGGCCGTCGCCGATGGGGGTGTTC
TGCTGGTAGTGGTCGGCGAGCTGCACGCTGCCGTCCTCGATGTTGTGGCGGATCTTGAAGTTCACCTTGA
TGCCGTTCTTCTGCTTGTCGGCCATGATATAGACGTTGTGGCTGTTGTAGTTGTACTCCAGCTTGTGCCC
CAGGATGTTGCCGTCCTCCTTGAAGTCGATGCCCTTCAGCTCGATGCGGTTCACCAGGGTGTCGCCCTCG
AACTTCACCTCGGCGCGGGTCTTGTAGTTGCCGTCGTCCTTGAAGAAGATGGTGCGCTCCTGGACGTAGC
CTTCGGGCATGGCGGACTTGAAGAAGTCGTGCTGCTTCATGTGGTCGGGGTAGCGGCTGAAGCACTGCAC
GCCGTAGGTCAGGGTGGTCACGAGGGTGGGCCAGGGCACGGGCAGCTTGCCGGTGGTGCAGATGAACTTC
AGGGTCAGCTTGCCGTAGGTGGCATCGCCCTCGCCCTCGCCGGACACGCTGAACTTGTGGCCGTTTACGT
CGCCGTCCAGCTCGACCAGGATGGGCACCACCCCGGTGAACAGCTCCTCGCCCTTGCTCACCATGGTGGC
GGAATTCTCCAGGCGATCTGACGGTTCACTAAACGAGCTCTGCTTATATAGGCCTCCCACCGTACACGCC
TACCTCGACATACGTTCTCTATCACTGATAGGGAGTAAACTCGACATACGTTCTCTATCACTGATAGGGA
TAAACTCGACATACGTTCTCTATCACTGATAGGGAGTAAACTCGACATACGTTCTCTATCACTGATAGGG
AGTAAACTCGACATACGTTCTCTATCACTGATAGGGAGTAAACTCGACATCGTTCTCTATCACTGATAGG
GAGTAAACTCGACATACGTTCTCTATCACTGATAGGGAGTAAACTCGACAGTACTAAGCTTTACTAGGGA
CAGGATTGGTGACAGAAAAGCCCCATCCTTAGGCCTCCTCCTTCCTAGTCTCCTGATATTGGGTCTAACC
CCCACCTCCTGTTAGGCAGATTCCTTATCTGGTGACACACCCCCATTTCCTGGAGCCATCTCTCTCCTTG
CCAGAACCTCTAAGGTTTGCTTACGATGGAGCCAGAGAGGATCCTGGGAGGGAGAGCTTGGCAGGGGGTG
GGAGGGAAGGGGGGGATGCGTGACCTGCCCGGTTCTCAGTGGCCACCCTGCGCTACCCTCTCCCAGAACC
TGAGCTGCTCTGACGCGGCTGTCTGGTGCGTTTCACTGATCCTGGTGCTGCAGCTTCCTTACACTTCCCA
AGAGGAGAAGCAGTTTGGAAAAACAAAATCAGAATAAGTTGGTCCTGAGTTCTAACTTTGGCTCTTCACC
TTTCTAGTCCCCAATTTATATTGTTCCTCCGTGCGTCAGTTTTACCTGTGAGATAAGGCCAGTAGCCAGC
CCCGTCCTGGCAGGGCTGTGGTGAGGAGGGGGGTGTCCGTGTGGAAAACTCCCTTTGTGAGAATGGTGCG
TCCTAGGTGTTCACCAGGTCGTGGCCGCCTCTACTCCCTTTCTCTTTCTCCATCCTTCTTTCCTTAAAGA
GTCCCCAGTGCTATCTGGGACATATTCCTCCGCCCAGAGCAGGGTCCCGCTTCCCTAAGGCCCTGCTCTG
GGCTTCTGGGTTTGAGTCCTTGGCAAGCCCAGGAGAGGCGCTCAGGCTTCCCTGTCCCCCTTCCTCGTCC
ACCATCTCATGCCCCTGGCTCTCCTGCCCCTTCCCTACAGGGGTTCCTGGCTCTGCTCTAAGGGCAAGGG
CGAATTCGCGGCCGCTAAATTCAATTCGCCCTATAGTGAGTCGTATTACAATTCACTGGCCGTCGTTTTA
CAACGTCGTGACTGGGAAAACCCTGGCGTTACCCAACTTAATCGCCTTGCAGCACATCCCCCTTTCGCCA
GCTGGCGTAATAGCGAAGAGGCCCGCACCGATCGCCCTTCCCAACAGTTGCGCAGCCTATACGTACGGCA
GTTTAAGGTTTACACCTATAAAAGAGAGAGCCGTTATCGTCTGTTTGTGGATGTACAGAGTGATATTATT
GACACGCCGGGGCGACGGATGGTGATCCCCCTGGCCAGTGCACGTCTGCTGTCAGATAAAGTCTCCCGTG
AACTTTACCCGGTGGTGCATATCGGGGATGAAAGCTGGCGCATGATGACCACCGATATGGCCAGTGTGCC
GGTCTCCGTTATCGGGGAAGAAGTGGCTGATCTCAGCCACCGCGAAAATGACATCAAAAACGCCATTAAC
CTGATGTTCTGGGGAATATAAATGTCAGGCATGAGATTATCAAAAAGGATCTTCACCTAGATCCTTTTCA
CGTAGAAAGCCAGTCCGCAGAAACGGTGCTGACCCCGGATGAATGTCAGCTACTGGGCTATCTGGACAAG
GGAAAACGCAAGCGCAAAGAGAAAGCAGGTAGCTTGCAGTGGGCTTACATGGCGATAGCTAGACTGGGCG
GTTTTATGGACAGCAAGCGAACCGGAATTGCCAGCTGGGGCGCCCTCTGGTAAGGTTGGGAAGCCCTGCA
AAGTAAACTGGATGGCTTTCTTGCCGCCAAGGATCTGATGGCGCAGGGGATCAAGCTCTGATCAAGAGAC
AGGATGAGGATCGTTTCGCATGATTGAACAAGATGGATTGCACGCAGGTTCTCCGGCCGCTTGGGTGGAG
AGGCTATTCGGCTATGACTGGGCACAACAGACAATCGGCTGCTCTGATGCCGCCGTGTTCCGGCTGTCAG
CGCAGGGGCGCCCGGTTCTTTTTGTCAAGACCGACCTGTCCGGTGCCCTGAATGAACTGCAAGACGAGGC
AGCGCGGCTATCGTGGCTGGCCACGACGGGCGTTCCTTGCGCAGCTGTGCTCGACGTTGTCACTGAAGCG
GGAAGGGACTGGCTGCTATTGGGCGAAGTGCCGGGGCAGGATCTCCTGTCATCTCACCTTGCTCCTGCCG
AGAAAGTATCCATCATGGCTGATGCAATGCGGCGGCTGCATACGCTTGATCCGGCTACCTGCCCATTCGA
CCACCAAGCGAAACATCGCATCGAGCGAGCACGTACTCGGATGGAAGCCGGTCTTGTCGATCAGGATGAT
CTGGACGAAGAGCATCAGGGGCTCGCGCCAGCCGAACTGTTCGCCAGGCTCAAGGCGAGCATGCCCGACG
GCGAGGATCTCGTCGTGACCCATGCATGGCGATGCCTGCTTGCCGAATATCATGGTGGAAAATGGCCGCT
TTTCTGGATTCATCGACTGTGGCCGGCTGGGTGTGGCGGACCGCTATCAGGACATAGCGTTGGCTACCCG
TGATATTGCTGAAGAGCTTGGCGGCGAATGGGCTGACCGCTTCCTCGTGCTTTACGGTATCGCCGCTCCC
GATTCGCAGCGCATCGCCTTCTATCGCCTTCTTGACGAGTTCTTCTGAATTATTAACGCTTACAATTTCC
TGATGCGGTATTTTCTCCTTACGCATCTGTGCGGTATTTCACACCGCATCAGGTGGCACTTTTCGGGGAA
ATGTGCGCGGAACCCCTATTTGTTTATTTTTCTAAATACATTCAAATATGTATCCGCTCATGAGATTATC
AAAAAGGATCTTCACCTAGATCCTTTTAAATTAAAAATGAAGTTTTAAATCAATCTAAAGTATATATGAG
TAAACTTGGTCTGACAGTTACCAATGCTTAATCAGTGAGGCACCTATCTCAGCGATCTGTCTATTTCGTT
CATCCATAGTTGCCTGACTCCCCGTCGTGTAGATAACTACGATACGGGAGGGCTTACCATCTGGCCCCAG
TGCTGCAATGATACCGCGAGACCCACGCTCACCGGCTCCAGATTTATCAGCAATAAACCAGCCAGCCGGA
AGGGCCGAGCGCAGAAGTGGTCCTGCAACTTTATCCGCCTCCATCCAGTCTATTAATTGTTGCCGGGAAG
CTAGAGTAAGTAGTTCGCCAGTTAATAGTTTGCGCAACGTTGTTGCCATTGCTACAGGCATCGTGGTGTC
ACGCTCGTCGTTTGGTATGGCTTCATTCAGCTCCGGTTCCCAACGATCAAGGCGAGTTACATGATCCCCC
ATGTTGTGCAAAAAAGCGGTTAGCTCCTTCGGTCCTCCGATCGTTGTCAGAAGTAAGTTGGCCGCAGTGT
TATCACTCATGGTTATGGCAGCACTGCATAATTCTCTTACTGTCATGCCATCCGTAAGATGCTTTTCTGT
GACTGGTGAGTACTCAACCAAGTCATTCTGAGAATAGTGTATGCGGCGACCGAGTTGCTCTTGCCCGGCG
TCAATACGGGATAATACCGCGCCACATAGCAGAACTTTAAAAGTGCTCATCATTGGAAAACGTTCTTCGG
GGCGAAAACTCTCAAGGATCTTACCGCTGTTGAGATCCAGTTCGATGTAACCCACTCGTGCACCCAACTG
ATCTTCAGCATCTTTTACTTTCACCAGCGTTTCTGGGTGAGCAAAAACAGGAAGGCAAAATGCCGCAAAA
AAGGGAATAAGGGCGACACGGAAATGTTGAATACTCATACTCTTCCTTTTTCAATATTATTGAAGCATTT
ATCAGGGTTATTGTCTCATGACCAAAATCCCTTAACGTGAGTTTTCGTTCCACTGAGCGTCAGACCCCGT
AGAAAAGATCAAAGGATCTTCTTGAGATCCTTTTTTTCTGCGCGTAATCTGCTGCTTGCAAACAAAAAAA
CCACCGCTACCAGCGGTGGTTTGTTTGCCGGATCAAGAGCTACCAACTCTTTTTCCGAAGGTAACTGGCT
TCAGCAGAGCGCAGATACCAAATACTGTTCTTCTAGTGTAGCCGTAGTTAGGCCACCACTTCAAGAACTC
TGTAGCACCGCCTACATACCTCGCTCTGCTAATCCTGTTACCAGTGGCTGCTGCCAGTGGCGATAAGTCG
TGTCTTACCGGGTTGGACTCAAGACGATAGTTACCGGATAAGGCGCAGCGGTCGGGCTGAACGGGGGGTT
CGTGCACACAGCCCAGCTTGGAGCGAACGACCTACACCGAACTGAGATACCTACAGCGTGAGCTATGAGA
AAGCGCCACGCTTCCCGAAGGGAGAAAGGCGGACAGGTATCCGGTAAGCGGCAGGGTCGGAACAGGAGAG
CGCACGAGGGAGCTTCCAGGGGGAAACGCCTGGTATCTTTATAGTCCTGTCGGGTTTCGCCACCTCTGAC
TTGAGCGTCGATTTTTGTGATGCTCGTCAGGGGGGCGGAGCCTATGGAAAAACGCCAGCAACGCGGCCTT
TTTACGGTTCCTGGCCTTTTGCTGGCCTTTTGCTCACATGTTCTTTCCTGCGTTATCCCCTGATTCTGTG
GATAACCGTATTACCGCCTTTGAGTGAGCTGATACCGCTCGCCGCAGCCGAACGACCGAGCGCAGCGAGT
CAGTGAGCGAGGAAGCGGAAGAGCGCCCAATACGCAAACCGCCTCTCCCCGCGCGTTGGCCGATTCATTA
ATGCAGCTGGCACGACAGGTTTCCCGACTGGAAAGCGGGCAGTGAGCGCAACGCAATTAATGTGAGTTAG
CTCACTCATTAGGCACCCCAGGCTTTACACTTTATGCTTCCGGCTCGTATGTTGTGTGGAATTGTGAGCG
GATAACAATTTCACACAGGAAACAGCTATGACCATGATTACGCCAAGCTCAGAATTAACCCTCACTAAAG
GGACTAGTCCTGCAGGTTTAAACGAATTCGCCCTT
