>Addgene plasmid #22077 | TRE-TIGHT-EGFP-backward donor | addgene partial sequence | sequence record 28025 | 22077 with EGFP-C
ANGCGTGCTAGCGCGGCCGCATCGATAAGCTTGTCNACNATATCTCTAGAGGATCATAATCAGCCATACC
ACATTTGTAGAGGTTTTACTTGCTTTAAAAAACCTCCCACACCTCCCCCTGAACCTGAAACATAAAATGA
ATGCNNNTGTTGTTGTTAACTTGTTTATTGCAGCTTATAATGGTTACAAATAAAGCAATAGCATCACAAA
TTTCACAAATAAAGCATTTTTTTCACTGCCTCNACCCATAGAGCCCACCGCATCCCCAGCATGCCTGCTA
TTGTCTTCCCAATCCTCCCCCTTGCTGTCCTGCCCCACCCCACCCCCCAGAATAGAATGACACCTACTCA
GACAATGCGATGCAATTTCCTCATTTTATTAGGAAAGGACAGTGGGAGTGGCACCTTCCAGGGTCAAGGA
AGGCACGGGGGAGGGGCAAACAACAGATGGCTGGCAACTANAANGCACNNTCNAGGCTGATCAGCGNGNT
TNAACGGGCCCTCTAGATCANGCACCGGGCTTGCGGGTCATGCACCANGTGCGCGGTCCTTNNNGGCACC
TCGACGTCNGCGGTGACGGTGAAGCCGAGCCGCTCGTAGAANGNG
